Addgene plasmid #127925: pDonor_AcCAST_kanR
Purpose: Kanamycin resistance donor for AcCAST
Depositing lab: Feng Zhang. Depositing organization: Broad Institute. Publication: RNA-guided DNA insertion with CRISPR-associated transposases. Strecker J, Ladha A, Gardner Z, Schmid-Burgk JL, Makarova KS, Koonin EV, Zhang F. Science. 2019 Jul 5;365(6448):48-53. doi: 10.1126/science.aax9181. Epub 2019 Jun 6. PubMed 31171706.
Backbone
  Vector backbone: pUC19, R6K origin of replication
Growth in bacteria
  Bacterial resistance: Kanamycin, 50 μg/mL
  Growth temperature: 37°C
  Growth strain: Pir1
  Copy number: Low Copy
Gene/Insert
  Gene/Insert name: KanR
Terms and licenses: Academic/Nonprofit Terms; Industry Terms: Not Available to Industry
How to cite: pDonor_AcCAST_kanR was a gift from Feng Zhang (Addgene plasmid # 127925 ; http://n2t.net/addgene:127925 ; RRID:Addgene_127925)
