[The description below was written by a language model from this plasmid's Addgene catalogue record and pLannotate feature annotations shown in this document.]
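Description:
pDonor_AcCAST_kanR is a small (about 3 kb) bacterial donor plasmid that supplies the kanamycin-resistance cargo for AcCAST, a CRISPR-associated transposase system used for RNA-guided DNA insertion. The backbone is recorded as pUC19-derived with an R6K origin of replication. The feature table agrees: an intact R6K γ origin is present, while only short remnants of the ColE1/pUC origin and the pBR322 bom region remain. Because the R6K γ origin depends on the pi initiator protein, the plasmid replicates only in pir-expressing hosts such as the listed Pir1 strain, where it is maintained at low copy under kanamycin selection. In an ordinary recipient strain the donor cannot persist. Kanamycin resistance there is therefore expected to indicate that the cargo has moved into another replicon or the chromosome, although the record itself does not describe this selection scheme.

The payload is a neo (nptII) aminoglycoside phosphotransferase gene, preceded by a fragment of Tn5-derived sequence that probably reflects the origin of the cassette rather than a functional transposase. It is flanked by a full FRT site and a minimal FRT site, an arrangement that would allow FLP-mediated excision of the marker. Other annotated elements are an incP oriT, which could support conjugative mobilisation, and rrnB T1 and lambda t0 terminators that insulate against read-through transcription. Small AmpR promoter and CmR fragments also appear and seem to be cloning remnants. The automated annotation does not identify the transposon left and right end sequences that the AcCAST machinery would need to recognise, so their positions relative to the cargo are not stated in the record. The transposase, Cas effector and guide RNA components are not encoded on this plasmid and would have to be supplied separately.
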