Features (pLannotate 1.2.2; 12 found; start..end, strand, type, name):
     19..127     -  oriT           oriT: incP origin of transfer
    565..612     -  protein_bind   FRT: FLP-mediated recombination occurs in the 8-bp core sequence TCTAGAAA (Turan and Bode, 2011). FLP recombinase from the Saccharomyces cerevisiae 2μ plasmid
    671..967     +  CDS            tnpA (fragment): TN5P_ECOLX - Also known as tnp. Experimental evidence at protein level: Swiss-Prot protein existence level 1. Mediates transposition of transposon Tn5 by a 'cut and paste' mechanism. First, the monomeric transposase binds the 19 bp inverted DNA repeats flanking the transposon. Then, dimerization of the DNA- bound transposase creates a synaptic DNA complex. After nicking of the first DNA strand, excision of the transposon proceeds through a series of intermediates. The transposase then mediates the insertion of the transposon at a new site by strand transfer. The activity of the wild- type tran
    999..1790    +  CDS            neo: KKA2_KLEPN - Also known as kan, nptII. Experimental evidence at protein level: Swiss-Prot protein existence level 1. Resistance to kanamycin, neomycin, paromomycin, ribostamycin, butirosin and gentamicin B. From Klebsiella pneumoniae.
   1794..1810    +  promoter       AmpR promoter (fragment): bla
   1901..1934    -  protein_bind   FRT (minimal): supports FLP-mediated excision but not integration (Turan and Bode, 2011) FLP recombinase from the Saccharomyces cerevisiae 2μ plasmid
   1996..2082    -  terminator     rrnB T1 terminator: Escherichia coli rrnB; transcription terminator T1 from the E. coli rrnB gene
   2146..2175    -  CDS            CmR (fragment): chloramphenicol acetyltransferase confers resistance to chloramphenicol
   2185..2279    -  terminator     lambda t0 terminator: transcription terminator from phage lambda
   2544..2567    -  misc_feature   bom (fragment): basis of mobility region from pBR322
   2568..2611    +  rep_origin     ori (fragment): high-copy-number ColE1/pMB1/pBR322/pUC origin of replication
   2617..2992    -  rep_origin     R6K γ ori: γ replication origin from E. coli plasmid R6K; requires the R6K initiator protein pi for replication
>Addgene plasmid #127925 | pDonor_AcCAST_kanR | addgene full sequence | sequence record 248516 | Addgene NGS Result
TGCGTTATCAGAGCTTATCGGCCAGCCTCGCAGAGCAGGATTCCCGTTGAGCACCGCCAGGTGCGAATAA
GGGACAGTGAAGAAGGAACACCCGCTCGCGGGTGGGCCTACTTCACCTATCCTGCCCGGCTGACGCCGTT
GGATACACCAAGGAAAGTCTACACGAACCCTTTGGCAAAATCCTGTATATCGTGCGAAAAAGGATGGATA
TACCGAAAAAATCGCTATAATGACCCCGAAGCAGGGTTATGCAGCGGAAAGTACAGAGGTCAGGGGTTCG
AGTCTCCTATTCTCCATTATATATGTACATTCGCAAATTAAATGTCGCTTTTCGCAATTTAGTGTCGTTA
TTCGCAAATTAATGTCGTGGTGGTTGTTTTTCAGAGTCAATTTAATTATTCTAAGTTTTCGCAAATTAAT
GTCGCATGAACTTAACATTTACTATACAATAAATTATTGCTGCAAGGGCATTATTGGATTATTGATATGT
GTTCGATCGCAGCACTCCTGGGGGATCCACTAGTGAGCTCATGCATGATCTCGAATTAGCTTCAAAAGCG
CTCTGAAGTTCCTATACTTTCTAGAGAATAGGAACTTCGGAATAGGAACTTCAAGATCCCCTGATTCCCT
TTGTCAACAGCAATGGATAATTCGATTTAACAAATGCATGGCGCAAGGGCTGCTAAAGGAAGCGGAACAC
GTAGAAAGCCAGTCCGCAGAAACGGTGCTGACCCCGGATGAATGTCAGCTACTGGGCTATCTGGACAAGG
GAAAACGCAAGCGCAAAGAGAAAGCAGGTAGCTTGCAGTGGGCTTACATGGCGATAGCTAGACTGGGCGG
TTTTATGGACAGCAAGCGAACCGGAATTGCCAGCTGGGGCGCCCTCTGGTAAGGTTGGGAAGCCCTGCAA
AGTAAACTGGATGGCTTTCTTGCCGCCAAGGATCTGATGGCGCAGGGGATCAAGATCTGATCAAGAGACA
GGATGAGGATCGTTTCGCATGATTGAACAAGATGGATTGCACGCAGGTTCTCCGGCCGCTTGGGTGGAGA
GGCTATTCGGCTATGACTGGGCACAACAGACAATCGGCTGCTCTGATGCCGCCGTGTTCCGGCTGTCAGC
GCAGGGGCGCCCGGTTCTTTTTGTCAAGACCGACCTGTCCGGTGCCCTGAATGAACTGCAGGACGAGGCA
GCGCGGCTATCGTGGCTGGCCACGACGGGCGTTCCTTGCGCAGCTGTGCTCGACGTTGTCACTGAAGCGG
GAAGGGACTGGCTGCTATTGGGCGAAGTGCCGGGGCAGGATCTCCTGTCATCCCACCTTGCTCCTGCCGA
GAAAGTATCCATCATGGCTGATGCAATGCGGCGGCTGCATACGCTTGATCCGGCTACCTGCCCATTCGAC
CACCAAGCGAAACATCGCATCGAGCGAGCACGTACTCGGATGGAAGCCGGTCTTGTCGATCAGGATGATC
TGGACGAAGAGCATCAGGGGCTCGCGCCAGCCGAACTGTTCGCCAGGCTCAAGGCGCGCATGCCCGACGG
CGAGGATCTCGTCGTGACCCATGGCGATGCCTGCTTGCCGAATATCATGGTGGAAAATGGCCGCTTTTCT
GGATTCATCGACTGTGGCCGGCTGGGTGTGGCGGACCGCTATCAGGACATAGCGTTGGCTACCCGTGATA
TTGCTGAAGAGCTTGGCGGCGAATGGGCTGACCGCTTCCTCGTGCTTTACGGTATCGCCGCTCCCGATTC
GCAGCGCATCGCCTTCTATCGCCTTCTTGACGAGTTCTTCTGAATTGAAAAAGGAAGAGTATGAGGATCC
AACATTTCCAATCACTAGTGAATTATCTAGAATTATTCCATTGAGTAAGTTTTTAAGCACATCAGCTTCA
AAAGCGCTCTGAAGTTCCTATACTTTCTAGAGAATAGGAACTTCGGAATAGGTACTTCAAGATCCCCAAT
TCGAGATCGTCCGGGCCGCAAGCTCCTAGCGGCGGATTTGTCCTACTCAGGAGAGCGTTCACCGACAAAC
AACAGATAAAACGAAAGGCCCAGTCTTTCGACTGAGCCTTTCGTTTTATTTGATGCCTCAAGCTAGAGAG
TCATTACCCCAGGCGTTTAAGGGCACCAATAACTGCCTTAAAAAAATTACGCCCCGCCCTGCCACTCATC
GCAGTCTAGCTTGGATTCTCACCAATAAAAAACGCCCGGCGGCAACCGAGCGTTCTGAACAAATCCAGAT
GGAGTTCTGAGGTCATTACTGGATCTATCAACAGGAGTCCAAGCTCAGCTAATTAAGGACATCTAATTTG
CAAAATACCAAATTCTTAACAAACGACATTTAATTTGCGAAACCAGGTTTTACGACATACAATATGCGAA
TTAGGTAACTTAGTCTTTTGTAGGGGTAAATAGCTTATGATGCTTATAGAATAAAGGTTTTAGTCCTTAA
AAGCAGTTGCGACACTAATTTGCGAAAAGCGACATTTAATTTGCGAACGTACAATAGCCTTTCTCACTCT
AGTTAGATACAAAATTACCCCTCTATGGTGCACTCTCAGTACAATCTTGTAGCACCGCCTACATACCTCG
CTCTGCTAATCCTGTTACCAGCCGGTTGTCAGCCGTTAAGTGTTCCTGTGTCACTCAAAATTGCTTTGAG
AGGCTCTAAGGGCTTCTCAGTGCGTTACATCCCTGGCTTGTTGTCCACAACCGTTAAACCTTAAAAGCTT
TAAAAGCCTTATATATTCTTTTTTTTCTTATAAAACTTAAAACCTTAGAGGCTATTTAAGTTGCTGATTT
ATATTAATTTTATTGTTCAAACATGAGAGCTTAGTACGTGAAACATGAGAGCTTAGTACGTTAGCCATGA
GAGCTTAGTACGTTAGCCATGAGGGTTTAGTTCGTTAAACATGAGAGCTTAGTACGTTAAACTTGAGAGC
TTAGTACGTGAAACATGAGAGCTTAGTACGTACTATCAACAGGTTGAACTGCCCATGTTCTTTCC
